>Addgene plasmid #53159 | pGEX6P1-HA-MEK1 | addgene full sequence | sequence record 142450 | Addgene NGS result
CATAAATTCCGACACCATCGAATGGCGCAAAACCTTTCGCGGTATGGCATGATAGCGCCCGGAAGAGAGT
CAATTCAGGGTGGTGAATGTGAAACCAGTAACGTTATACGATGTCGCAGAGTATGCCGGTGTCTCTTATC
AGACCGTTTCCCGCGTGGTGAACCAGGCCAGCCACGTTTCTGCGAAAACGCGGGAAAAAGTGGAAGCGGC
GATGGCGGAGCTGAATTACATTCCCAACCGCGTGGCACAACAACTGGCGGGCAAACAGTCGTTGCTGATT
GGCGTTGCCACCTCCAGTCTGGCCCTGCACGCGCCGTCGCAAATTGTCGCGGCGATTAAATCTCGCGCCG
ATCAACTGGGTGCCAGCGTGGTGGTGTCGATGGTAGAACGAAGCGGCGTCGAAGCCTGTAAAGCGGCGGT
GCACAATCTTCTCGCGCAACGCGTCAGTGGGCTGATCATTAACTATCCGCTGGATGACCAGGATGCCATT
GCTGTGGAAGCTGCCTGCACTAATGTTCCGGCGTTATTTCTTGATGTCTCTGACCAGACACCCATCAACA
GTATTATTTTCTCCCATGAAGACGGTACGCGACTGGGCGTGGAGCATCTGGTCGCATTGGGTCACCAGCA
AATCGCGCTGTTAGCGGGCCCATTAAGTTCTGTCTCGGCGCGTCTGCGTCTGGCTGGCTGGCATAAATAT
CTCACTCGCAATCAAATTCAGCCGATAGCGGAACGGGAAGGCGACTGGAGTGCCATGTCCGGTTTTCAAC
AAACCATGCAAATGCTGAATGAGGGCATCGTTCCCACTGCGATGCTGGTTGCCAACGATCAGATGGCGCT
GGGCGCAATGCGCGCCATTACCGAGTCCGGGCTGCGCGTTGGTGCGGATATCTCGGTAGTGGGATACGAC
GATACCGAAGACAGCTCATGTTATATCCCGCCGTTAACCACCATCAAACAGGATTTTCGCCTGCTGGGGC
AAACCAGCGTGGACCGCTTGCTGCAACTCTCTCAGGGCCAGGCGGTGAAGGGCAATCAGCTGTTGCCCGT
CTCACTGGTGAAAAGAAAAACCACGCTAGCGCCCAATACGCAAACCGCCTCTCCCCGCGCGTTGGCCGAT
TCATTAATGCAGCTGGCACGACAGGTTTCCCGACTGGAAAGCGGGCAGTGAGCGCAACGCAATTAATGTA
AGTTAGCTCACTCATTAGGCACCCCAGGCTTTACACTTTATGCTTCCGGCTCGTATGTTGTGTGGAATTG
TGAGCGGATAACAATTTCACACAGGAAACAGCTATGACCATGATTACGGATTCACTGGCCGTCGTTTTAC
AACGTCGTGACTGGGAAAACCCTGGCGTTACCCAACTTAATCGCCTTGCAGCACATCCCCCTTTCGCCAG
CTGGCGTAATAGCGAAGAGGCCCGCACCGATCGCCCTTCCCAACAGTTGCGCAGCCTGAATGGCGAATGG
CGCTTTGCCTGGTTTCCGGCACCAGAAGCGGTGCCGGAAAGCTGGCTGGAGTGCGATCTTCCTGAGGCCG
ATACTGTCGTCGTCCCCTCAAACTGGCAGATGCACGGTTACGATGCGCCCATCTACACCAACGTGACCTA
TCCCATTACGGTCAATCCGCCGTTTGTTCCCACGGAGAATCCGACGGGTTGTTACTCGCTCACATTTAAT
GTTGATGAAAGCTGGCTACAGGAAGGCCAGACGCGAATTATTTTTGATGGCGTTGGAATTAGCTTATCGA
CTGCACGGTGCACCAATGCTTCTGGCGTCAGGCAGCCATCGGAAGCTGTGGTATGGCTGTGCAGGTCGTA
AATCACTGCATAATTCGTGTCGCTCAAGGCGCACTCCCGTTCTGGATAATGTTTTTTGCGCCGACATCAT
AACGGTTCTGGCAAATATTCTGAAATGAGCTGTTGACAATTAATCATCGGCTCGTATAATGTGTGGAATT
GTGAGCGGATAACAATTTCACACAGGAAACAGTATTCATGTCCCCTATACTAGGTTATTGGAAAATTAAG
GGCCTTGTGCAACCCACTCGACTTCTTTTGGAATATCTTGAAGAAAAATATGAAGAGCATTTGTATGAGC
GCGATGAAGGTGATAAATGGCGAAACAAAAAGTTTGAATTGGGTTTGGAGTTTCCCAATCTTCCTTATTA
TATTGATGGTGATGTTAAATTAACACAGTCTATGGCCATCATACGTTATATAGCTGACAAGCACAACATG
TTGGGTGGTTGTCCAAAAGAGCGTGCAGAGATTTCAATGCTTGAAGGAGCGGTTTTGGATATTAGATACG
GTGTTTCGAGAATTGCATATAGTAAAGACTTTGAAACTCTCAAAGTTGATTTTCTTAGCAAGCTACCTGA
AATGCTGAAAATGTTCGAAGATCGTTTATGTCATAAAACATATTTAAATGGTGATCATGTAACCCATCCT
GACTTCATGTTGTATGACGCTCTTGATGTTGTTTTATACATGGACCCAATGTGCCTGGATGCGTTCCCAA
AATTAGTTTGTTTTAAAAAACGTATTGAAGCTATCCCACAAATTGATAAGTACTTGAAATCCAGCAAGTA
TATAGCATGGCCTTTGCAGGGCTGGCAAGCCACGTTTGGTGGTGGCGACCATCCTCCAAAATCGGATCTG
GAAGTTCTGTTCCAGGGGCCCCTGGGATCCCCGAATTCCCGGGTCGACGATATCGCCGCCACCATGTACC
CATACGATGTTCCAGATTACGCT
[1176 nt withheld, positions 2754-3929]
TAAGTCGACTTAGACGCCAGCAGCATGGGTTGGTGTGCTGGGGCGTCGGCTTCTTCTTGGGAGCGTAATC
TGGAACATCGTATGGGTACATGGTGGCGGCGATATCGTCGACTCGAGCGGCCGCATCGTGACTGACTGAC
GATCTGCCTCGCGCGTTTCGGTGATGACGGTGAAAACCTCTGACACATGCAGCTCCCGGAGACGGTCACA
GCTTGTCTGTAAGCGGATGCCGGGAGCAGACAAGCCCGTCAGGGCGCGTCAGCGGGTGTTGGCGGGTGTC
GGGGCGCAGCCATGACCCAGTCACGTAGCGATAGCGGAGTGTATAATTCTTGAAGACGAAAGGGCCTCGT
GATACGCCTATTTTTATAGGTTAATGTCATGATAATAATGGTTTCTTAGACGTCAGGTGGCACTTTTCGG
GGAAATGTGCGCGGAACCCCTATTTGTTTATTTTTCTAAATACATTCAAATATGTATCCGCTCATGAGAC
AATAACCCTGATAAATGCTTCAATAATATTGAAAAAGGAAGAGTATGAGTATTCAACATTTCCGTGTCGC
CCTTATTCCCTTTTTTGCGGCATTTTGCCTTCCTGTTTTTGCTCACCCAGAAACGCTGGTGAAAGTAAAA
GATGCTGAAGATCAGTTGGGTGCACGAGTGGGTTACATCGAACTGGATCTCAACAGCGGTAAGATCCTTG
AGAGTTTTCGCCCCGAAGAACGTTTTCCAATGATGAGCACTTTTAAAGTTCTGCTATGTGGCGCGGTATT
ATCCCGTGTTGACGCCGGGCAAGAGCAACTCGGTCGCCGCATACACTATTCTCAGAATGACTTGGTTGAG
TACTCACCAGTCACAGAAAAGCATCTTACGGATGGCATGACAGTAAGAGAATTATGCAGTGCTGCCATAA
CCATGAGTGATAACACTGCGGCCAACTTACTTCTGACAACGATCGGAGGACCGAAGGAGCTAACCGCTTT
TTTGCACAACATGGGGGATCATGTAACTCGCCTTGATCGTTGGGAACCGGAGCTGAATGAAGCCATACCA
AACGACGAGCGTGACACCACGATGCCTGCAGCAATGGCAACAACGTTGCGCAAACTATTAACTGGCGAAC
TACTTACTCTAGCTTCCCGGCAACAATTAATAGACTGGATGGAGGCGGATAAAGTTGCAGGACCACTTCT
GCGCTCGGCCCTTCCGGCTGGCTGGTTTATTGCTGATAAATCTGGAGCCGGTGAGCGTGGGTCTCGCGGT
ATCATTGCAGCACTGGGGCCAGATGGTAAGCCCTCCCGTATCGTAGTTATCTACACGACGGGGAGTCAGG
CAACTATGGATGAACGAAATAGACAGATCGCTGAGATAGGTGCCTCACTGATTAAGCATTGGTAACTGTC
AGACCAAGTTTACTCATATATACTTTAGATTGATTTAAAACTTCATTTTTAATTTAAAAGGATCTAGGTG
AAGATCCTTTTTGATAATCTCATGACCAAAATCCCTTAACGTGAGTTTTCGTTCCACTGAGCGTCAGACC
CCGTAGAAAAGATCAAAGGATCTTCTTGAGATCCTTTTTTTCTGCGCGTAATCTGCTGCTTGCAAACAAA
AAAACCACCGCTACCAGCGGTGGTTTGTTTGCCGGATCAAGAGCTACCAACTCTTTTTCCGAAGGTAACT
GGCTTCAGCAGAGCGCAGATACCAAATACTGTCCTTCTAGTGTAGCCGTAGTTAGGCCACCACTTCAAGA
ACTCTGTAGCACCGCCTACATACCTCGCTCTGCTAATCCTGTTACCAGTGGCTGCTGCCAGTGGCGATAA
GTCGTGTCTTACCGGGTTGGACTCAAGACGATAGTTACCGGATAAGGCGCAGCGGTCGGGCTGAACGGGG
GGTTCGTGCACACAGCCCAGCTTGGAGCGAACGACCTACACCGAACTGAGATACCTACAGCGTGAGCTAT
GAGAAAGCGCCACGCTTCCCGAAGGGAGAAAGGCGGACAGGTATCCGGTAAGCGGCAGGGTCGGAACAGG
AGAGCGCACGAGGGAGCTTCCAGGGGGAAACGCCTGGTATCTTTATAGTCCTGTCGGGTTTCGCCACCTC
TGACTTGAGCGTCGATTTTTGTGATGCTCGTCAGGGGGGCGGAGCCTATGGAAAAACGCCAGCAACGCGG
CCTTTTTACGGTTCCTGGCCTTTTGCTGGCCTTTTGCTCACATGTTCTTTCCTGCGTTATCCCCTGATTC
TGTGGATAACCGTATTACCGCCTTTGAGTGAGCTGATACCGCTCGCCGCAGCCGAACGACCGAGCGCAGC
GAGTCAGTGAGCGAGGAAGCGGAAGAGCGCCTGATGCGGTATTTTCTCCTTACGCATCTGTGCGGTATTT
CACACCG
Features (pLannotate 1.2.2; 19 found; start..end, strand, type, name):
     11..88      +  promoter       lacI promoter: lacI
     89..1171    +  CDS            lacI: lac repressor; lacI; The lac repressor binds to the lac operator to inhibit transcription in E. coli. This inhibition can be relieved by adding lactose or isopropyl-β-D-thiogalactopyranoside (IPTG).
   1184..1205    +  protein_bind   CAP binding site: CAP binding activates transcription in the presence of cAMP. E. coli catabolite activator protein
   1220..1250    +  promoter       lac promoter: promoter for the E. coli lac operon
   1258..1274    +  protein_bind   lac operator: The lac repressor binds to the lac operator to inhibit transcription in E. coli. This inhibition can be relieved by adding lactose or isopropyl-β-D-thiogalactopyranoside (IPTG). lac repressor encoded by lacI
   1294..1467    +  CDS            lacZα: LacZα fragment of β-galactosidase; lacZ fragment
   1731..1847    -  CDS            yciV (fragment): RNAAM_ECOLI - Also known as trpH From Escherichia coli (strain K12).
   1923..1951    +  promoter       tac promoter: strong E. coli promoter; hybrid between the trp and lac UV5 promoters
   1959..1975    +  protein_bind   lac operator: The lac repressor binds to the lac operator to inhibit transcription in E. coli. This inhibition can be relieved by adding lactose or isopropyl-β-D-thiogalactopyranoside (IPTG). lac repressor encoded by lacI
   1998..2651    +  CDS            GST26_SCHJA: Experimental evidence at protein level: Swiss-Prot protein existence level 1. GST isoenzymes appear to play a central role in the parasite detoxification system. Other functions are also suspected including a role in increasing the solubility of haematin in the parasite gut. From Schistosoma japonicum (Blood fluke).
   2727..2753    +  CDS            3xHA (fragment): three tandem HA epitope tags
   2754..3929    +  CDS            MAP2K1 (sequence withheld): MP2K1_HUMAN - Also known as MEK1, PRKMK1. Experimental evidence at protein level: Swiss-Prot protein existence level 1. Dual specificity protein kinase which acts as an essential component of the MAP kinase signal transduction pathway. Binding of extracellular ligands such as growth factors, cytokines and hormones to their cell-surface receptors activates RAS and this initiates RAF1 activation. RAF1 then further activates the dual-specificity protein kinases MAP2K1/MEK1 and MAP2K2/MEK2. Both MAP2K1/MEK1 and MAP2K2/MEK2 function specifically in the MAPK/ERK cascade, and catalyze the concomitant
   3991..4017    -  CDS            3xHA (fragment): three tandem HA epitope tags
   4073..4112    +  CDS            rop (fragment): Rop protein, which maintains plasmids at low copy number; rop
   4214..4254    +  misc_feature   bom (fragment): basis of mobility region from pBR322
   4359..4463    +  promoter       AmpR promoter: bla
   4464..5324    +  CDS            AmpR: β-lactamase; bla; confers resistance to ampicillin, carbenicillin, and related antibiotics
   5495..6083    +  rep_origin     ori: high-copy-number ColE1/pMB1/pBR322/pUC origin of replication
   6269..4       -  misc_feature   bom (fragment) (across the origin): basis of mobility region from pBR322
