[The description below was written by a language model from this plasmid's Addgene catalogue record and pLannotate feature annotations shown in this document.]
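Description:
pGEX6P1-HA-MEK1 is a bacterial expression plasmid built on the pGEX6P1 backbone for producing human MEK1 (MAP2K1, a dual-specificity kinase of the MAPK/ERK cascade) as a GST fusion in E. coli. It replicates from a high-copy ColE1/pMB1-type origin and is selected with ampicillin through the β-lactamase (AmpR) gene and its own promoter. The catalogue lists a total size of 6,165 bp, whereas the sequenced record used for annotation is 6,316 nt, so the listed figure is approximate.

Expression is driven by the tac promoter, a strong trp/lac hybrid, followed by a lac operator. The plasmid also carries lacI with its promoter, so the lac repressor holds transcription off until it is relieved with IPTG. The reading frame begins with Schistosoma japonicum glutathione S-transferase, which allows affinity capture on glutathione resin. It continues, after a short linker region that is not annotated in the feature table, into a single HA epitope (annotated as a fragment of a 3xHA element) and then directly into the MAP2K1 coding sequence. The insert was cloned between BamHI and SalI sites, both of which are retained. A second short HA-like match on the opposite strand lies downstream of the insert; the record does not explain its origin. Other annotated elements are backbone remnants, including a lacZα fragment with its lac promoter and CAP site, and partial rop and bom sequences.

The construct is suited to making recombinant GST-HA-MEK1 for purification, pull-down, or in vitro biochemical assays. The associated study concerns the copper requirement for oncogenic BRAF signalling. Part of the plasmid was derived from an earlier deposited plasmid.
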