Addgene plasmid #53159: pGEX6P1-HA-MEK1
Purpose: Expresses GST-HA tagged human MEK1 from bacterial expression vector
Depositing lab: Christopher Counter. Depositing organization: Duke University. Publication: Copper is required for oncogenic BRAF signalling and tumorigenesis. Brady DC, Crowe MS, Turski ML, Hobbs GA, Yao X, Chaikuad A, Knapp S, Xiao K, Campbell SL, Thiele DJ, Counter CM. Nature. 2014 Apr 9. doi: 10.1038/nature13180. PubMed 24717435.
Backbone
  Vector backbone: pGEX6P1
  Backbone manufacturer: GE Healthcare
  Backbone size w/o insert (bp): 4984
  Total vector size (bp): 6165
  Vector type: Bacterial Expression
Growth in bacteria
  Bacterial resistance: Ampicillin, 100 μg/mL
  Growth temperature: 37°C
  Growth strain: XL10 Gold
  Copy number: High Copy
Gene/Insert
  Gene/Insert name: MEK1 (alt names: MAP2K1; MAPK/ERK kinase 1; Dual specificity mitogen activated protein kinase kinase 1)
  Species: H. sapiens (human)
  Insert size (bp): 1181
  GenBank ID: NM_002755.3 NP_002746.1
  Entrez Gene: MAP2K1 (a.k.a. CFC3, MAPKK1, MEK1, MEL, MKK1, PRKMK1)
  Tag / fusion protein: GST (N terminal on backbone); HA (N terminal on insert)
  Cloning method: Restriction Enzyme; 5′ cloning site BamHI (not destroyed); 3′ cloning site SalI (not destroyed)
  Sequencing primers: 5′ GGGCTGGCAAGCCACGTTTGGTG; 3′ CCGGGAGCTGCATGTGTCAGAGG
Resource information
  A portion of this plasmid was derived from a plasmid made by: Addgene Plasmid 21208: W1
Terms and licenses: Academic/Nonprofit Terms; Industry Terms: Not Available to Industry
How to cite: pGEX6P1-HA-MEK1 was a gift from Christopher Counter (Addgene plasmid # 53159 ; http://n2t.net/addgene:53159 ; RRID:Addgene_53159)
