>Addgene plasmid #53159 | pGEX6P1-HA-MEK1 | addgene partial sequence | sequence record 86562 | pGEX3 5'-CCGGGAGCTGCATGTGTCAGAGG-3'
GTCATCACCGAAACGCGCGAGGCAGATCGTCAGTCAGTCACGATGCGGCCGCTCGAGTCGACGATATCGC
CGCCACCATGTACCCATACGATGTTCCAGATTACGCTCCCAAGAAGAAGCCGACGCCCCAGCACACCAAC
CCATGCTGCTGGCGTCT
