>Addgene plasmid #53159 | pGEX6P1-HA-MEK1 | addgene partial sequence | sequence record 86563 | pGEX5 5'-GGGCTGGCAAGCCACGTTTGGTG-3'
CATCCTCCAAAATCGGATCTGGAAGTTCTGTTCCAGGGGCCCCTGGGATCCCCGAATTCCCGGGTCGACG
ATATTGCCGCCACCATGTACCCATACGATGTTCCAGATTACGCT
[825 nt withheld, positions 115-939]
