>Addgene plasmid #53159 | pGEX6P1-HA-MEK1 | addgene partial sequence | sequence record 89802 | MoCloR 5'-gccacctgacgtctaagaaacc-3'
TGACATTAACCTATAAAAATAGGCGTATCACGAGGCCCTTTCGTCTTCAAGAATTATACACTCCGCTATC
GCTACGTGACTGGGTCATGGCTGCGCCCCGACACCCGCCAACACCCGCTGACGCGCCCTGACGGGCTTGT
CTGCTCCCGGCATCCGCTTACAGACAAGCTGTGACCGTCTCCGGGAGCTGCATGTGTCAGAGGTTTTCAC
CGTCATCACCGAAACGCGCGAGGCAGATCGTCAGTCAGTCACGATGCGGCCGCTCGAGTCGACGATATCG
CCGCCACCATGTACCCATACGATGTTCCAGATTACGCTCCCAAGAAGAAGCCGACGCCCCAGCACACCAA
CCCATGCTGCTGGCGTCTAA
