>Addgene plasmid #53159 | pGEX6P1-HA-MEK1 | addgene partial sequence | sequence record 89803 | pEXT20-F2 5'-GCATAATTCGTGTCGC-3'
GGATAATGTTTTTTGCGCCGACATCATAACGGTTCTGGCAAATATTCTGAAATGAGCTGTTGACAATTAA
TCATCGGCTCGTATAATGTGTGGAATTGTGAGCGGATAACAATTTCACACAGGAAACAGTATTCATGTCC
CCTATACTAGGTTATTGGAAAATTAAGGGCCTTGTGCAACCCACTCGACTTCTTTTGGAATATCTTGAAG
AAAAATATGAAGAGCATTTGTATGAGCGCGATGAAGGTGATAAATGGCGAAACAAAAAGTTTGAATTGGG
TTTGGAGTTTCCCAATCTTCCTTATTATATTGATGGTGATGTTAAATTAACACAGTCTATGGCCATCATA
CGTTATATAGCTGACAAGCACAACATGTTGGGTGGTTGTCCAAAAGAGCGTGCAGAGATTTCAATGCTTG
AAGGAGCGGTTTTGGATATTAGATACGGTGTTTCGAGAATTGCATATAGTAAAGACTTTGAAACTCTCAA
AGTTGATTTTCTTAGCAAGCTACCTGAAATGCTGAAAATGTTCGAAGATCGTTTATGTCATAAAACATAT
TTAAATGGTGATCATGTAACCCATCCTGACTTCATGTTGTATGACGCTCTTGATGTTGTTTTATACATGG
ACCCAATGTGCCTGGATGCGTTCCCAAAATTAGTTTGTTTTAAAAAACGTATTGAAGCTATCCCACAAAT
TGATAAGTACTTGAAATCCAGCAAGTATATAGCATGGCCTTTGCAGGGCTGGCAAGCCACGTTTGGTGGT
GGCGACCATCCTCCAAAATCGGATCTGGAAGTTCTGTTCCAGGGGCCCCTGGGATCCCCGAATTCCCGGG
TCGACGATATCGCCGCCACCATGTACCCATACGATGTTCCAGATTACGCTCCC
